Addgene plasmid #116651: pHAGE-RAC1-P34R
Purpose: Lentiviral expression of RAC1 P34R
Depositing lab: Gordon Mills & Kenneth Scott. Depositing organization: Baylor College of Medicine. Publication: Systematic Functional Annotation of Somatic Mutations in Cancer. Ng PK, Li J, Jeong KJ, Shao S, Chen H, Tsang YH, Sengupta S, Wang Z, Bhavana VH, Tran R, Soewito S, Minussi DC, Moreno D, Kong K, Dogruluk T, Lu H, Gao J, Tokheim C, Zhou DC, Johnson AM, Zeng J, Ip CKM, Ju Z, Wester M, Yu S, Li Y, Vellano CP, Schultz N, Karchin R, Ding L, Lu Y, Cheung LWT, Chen K, Shaw KR, Meric-Bernstam F, Scott KL, Yi S, Sahni N, Liang H, Mills GB. Cancer Cell. 2018 Mar 12;33(3):450-462.e10. doi: 10.1016/j.ccell.2018.01.021. PubMed 29533785.
Backbone
  Vector backbone: pHAGE
  Vector type: Lentiviral
Growth in bacteria
  Bacterial resistance: Ampicillin, 100 μg/mL
  Growth temperature: 37°C
  Growth strain: Stbl3
  Copy number: High Copy
Gene/Insert
  Gene/Insert name: RAC1
  Species: H. sapiens (human)
  Mutation: P34R
  Entrez Gene: RAC1 (a.k.a. MIG5, MRD48, Rac-1, TC-25, p21-Rac1)
  Cloning method: Gateway Cloning
Terms and licenses: Academic/Nonprofit Terms; Industry Terms: Not Available to Industry
How to cite: pHAGE-RAC1-P34R was a gift from Gordon Mills & Kenneth Scott (Addgene plasmid # 116651 ; http://n2t.net/addgene:116651 ; RRID:Addgene_116651)
