[The description below was written by a language model from this plasmid's Addgene catalogue record and pLannotate feature annotations shown in this document.]
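Description:
pHAGE-RAC1-P34R is an HIV-1-derived lentiviral expression plasmid of about 9.1 kb, built on the pHAGE backbone, that carries the human small GTPase RAC1 with a P34R substitution. It is propagated in E. coli through a high-copy ColE1/pUC-type origin and selected with ampicillin via the β-lactamase gene. The recommended Stbl3 host is a strain commonly chosen to limit recombination between the viral repeats.

The transfer cassette is bounded by a truncated 5' LTR and a U3-deleted, self-inactivating 3' LTR. It contains the Ψ packaging signal with a short gag fragment, the Rev response element for Rev-dependent nuclear export of the genomic RNA, and the cPPT/CTS element that aids transduction. Because the integrated provirus lacks LTR promoter activity, expression comes from the internal human EF-1α promoter.

The RAC1 open reading frame sits downstream of this promoter between attB1 and attB2 sites, consistent with the recorded Gateway cloning. Downstream of the insert, the table annotates a V5 epitope tag. The record does not say whether this tag is translated in frame with RAC1. An EMCV IRES then drives puromycin N-acetyltransferase from the same transcript, so transduced mammalian cells can be selected with puromycin. A WPRE before the 3' LTR enhances transcript expression. Small lac, SV40 and nef fragments in the table appear to be backbone remnants.

The construct is intended for stable lentiviral expression of the RAC1 P34R variant. It comes from a collection made for the systematic functional annotation of somatic mutations found in cancer.
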