Features (pLannotate 1.2.2; 30 found; start..end, strand, type, name):
    377..634     +  LTR            5' LTR (truncated): truncated 5' long terminal repeat (LTR) from HIV-1
    681..806     +  misc_feature   HIV-1 Ψ: packaging signal of human immunodeficiency virus type 1
    790..1128    +  CDS            HIV-1 gag (fragment): gag protein from human immunodeficiency virus 1; gag
   1303..1536    +  misc_feature   RRE: The Rev response element (RRE) of HIV-1 allows for Rev-dependent mRNA export from the nucleus to the cytoplasm.
   1913..2013    +  CDS            Rev (fragment): human immunodeficiency virus 1 (HIV-1) Rev protein; rev; enhances nuclear export of unspliced and incompletely spliced viral mRNAs
   2058..2175    +  misc_feature   cPPT/CTS: central polypurine tract and central termination sequence of HIV-1
   2223..3401    +  promoter       EF-1α promoter: strong constitutive promoter for human elongation factor EF-1α
   3422..3442    +  protein_bind   attB1: mutant version of attB; core recombination site for the Gateway® BP reaction BP Clonase™
   3448..4025    +  CDS            Rac1 (fragment): human Rac family small GTPase 1
   4028..4052    -  protein_bind   attB2: mutant version of attB; recombination site for the Gateway® BP reaction BP Clonase™
   4060..4078    +  promoter       T3 promoter: promoter for bacteriophage T3 RNA polymerase
   4104..4122    -  promoter       T7 promoter: promoter for bacteriophage T7 RNA polymerase
   4128..4146    -  protein_bind   attB4 (fragment): mutant version of attB; core recombination site for the Gateway® BP reaction BP Clonase™
   4202..4243    +  CDS            V5 tag: epitope tag from simian virus 5
   4369..4831    +  misc_feature   IRES: internal ribosome entry site (IRES) of the encephalomyocarditis virus (EMCV)
   4845..5442    +  CDS            PuroR (fragment): puromycin N-acetyltransferase; pac from Streptomyces; confers resistance to puromycin
   5458..6046    +  misc_feature   WPRE: woodchuck hepatitis virus posttranscriptional regulatory element
   6054..6119    +  CDS            nef (fragment): NEF_HV1Z2 - Experimental evidence at protein level: Swiss-Prot protein existence level 1. Extracellular Nef protein targets CD4(+) T-lymphocytes for apoptosis by interacting with CXCR4 surface receptors. From Human immunodeficiency virus type 1 group M subtype D (isolate Z2/CDC-Z34) (HIV-1).
   6121..6354    +  LTR            3' LTR (ΔU3): self-inactivating 3' long terminal repeat (LTR) from HIV-1
   6559..6663    +  promoter       AmpR promoter: bla
   6664..7524    +  CDS            AmpR: β-lactamase; bla; confers resistance to ampicillin, carbenicillin, and related antibiotics
   7695..8283    +  rep_origin     ori: high-copy-number ColE1/pMB1/pBR322/pUC origin of replication
   8466..8520    +  CDS            lacI (fragment): lac repressor; lacI; The lac repressor binds to the lac operator to inhibit transcription in E. coli. This inhibition can be relieved by adding lactose or isopropyl-β-D-thiogalactopyranoside (IPTG).
   8526..8619    +  rep_origin     SV40 ori (fragment): SV40 origin of replication
   8644..8681    +  CDS            lacI (fragment): lac repressor; lacI; The lac repressor binds to the lac operator to inhibit transcription in E. coli. This inhibition can be relieved by adding lactose or isopropyl-β-D-thiogalactopyranoside (IPTG).
   8694..8715    +  protein_bind   CAP binding site: CAP binding activates transcription in the presence of cAMP. E. coli catabolite activator protein
   8730..8760    +  promoter       lac promoter: promoter for the E. coli lac operon
   8768..8784    +  protein_bind   lac operator: The lac repressor binds to the lac operator to inhibit transcription in E. coli. This inhibition can be relieved by adding lactose or isopropyl-β-D-thiogalactopyranoside (IPTG). lac repressor encoded by lacI
   8818..8901    +  polyA_signal   SV40 poly(A) signal (fragment): SV40 polyadenylation signal
   9068..329     +  CDS            nef (fragment) (across the origin): NEF_HV1BR - Experimental evidence at protein level: Swiss-Prot protein existence level 1. Extracellular Nef protein targets CD4(+) T-lymphocytes for apoptosis by interacting with CXCR4 surface receptors (PubMed:14990729). From Human immunodeficiency virus type 1 group M subtype B (isolate BRU/LAI) (HIV-1).
>Addgene plasmid #116651 | pHAGE-RAC1-P34R | addgene full sequence | sequence record 252886 | Addgene NGS Result
TGGAAGGGCTAATTCACTCCCAAAGAAGACAAGATATCCTTGATCTGTGGATCTACCACACACAAGGCTA
CTTCCCTGATTAGCAGAACTACACACCAGGGCCAGGGGTCAGATATCCACTGACCTTTGGATGGTGCTAC
AAGCTAGTACCAGTTGAGCCAGATAAGGTAGAAGAGGCCAATAAAGGAGAGAACACCAGCTTGTTACACC
CTGTGAGCCTGCATGGGATGGATGACCCGGAGAGAGAAGTGTTAGAGTGGAGGTTTGACAGCCGCCTAGC
ATTTCATCACGTGGCCCGAGAGCTGCATCCGGAGTACTTCAAGAACTGCTGATATCGAGCTTGCTACAAG
GGACTTTCCGCTGGGGACTTTCCAGGGAGGCGTGGCCTGGGCGGGACTGGGGAGTGGCGAGCCCTCAGAT
CCTGCATATAAGCAGCTGCTTTTTGCCTGTACTGGGTCTCTCTGGTTAGACCAGATCTGAGCCTGGGAGC
TCTCTGGCTAACTAGGGAACCCACTGCTTAAGCCTCAATAAAGCTTGCCTTGAGTGCTTCAAGTAGTGTG
TGCCCGTCTGTTGTGTGACTCTGGTAACTAGAGATCCCTCAGACCCTTTTAGTCAGTGTGGAAAATCTCT
AGCAGTGGCGCCCGAACAGGGACTTGAAAGCGAAAGGGAAACCAGAGGAGCTCTCTCGACGCAGGACTCG
GCTTGCTGAAGCGCGCACGGCAAGAGGCGAGGGGCGGCGACTGGTGAGTACGCCAAAAATTTTGACTAGC
GGAGGCTAGAAGGAGAGAGATGGGTGCGAGAGCGTCAGTATTAAGCGGGGGAGAATTAGATCGCGATGGG
AAAAAATTCGGTTAAGGCCAGGGGGAAAGAAAAAATATAAATTAAAACATATAGTATGGGCAAGCAGGGA
GCTAGAACGATTCGCAGTTAATCCTGGCCTGTTAGAAACATCAGAAGGCTGTAGACAAATACTGGGACAG
CTACAACCATCCCTTCAGACAGGATCAGAAGAACTTAGATCATTATATAATACAGTAGCAACCCTCTATT
GTGTGCATCAAAGGATAGAGATAAAAGACACCAAGGAAGCTTTAGACAAGATAGAGGAAGAGCAAAACAA
AAGTAAGACCACCGCACAGCAAGCGGCCGGCCGCTGATCTTCAGACCTGGAGGAGGAGATATGAGGGACA
ATTGGAGAAGTGAATTATATAAATATAAAGTAGTAAAAATTGAACCATTAGGAGTAGCACCCACCAAGGC
AAAGAGAAGAGTGGTGCAGAGAGAAAAAAGAGCAGTGGGAATAGGAGCTTTGTTCCTTGGGTTCTTGGGA
GCAGCAGGAAGCACTATGGGCGCAGCGTCAATGACGCTGACGGTACAGGCCAGACAATTATTGTCTGGTA
TAGTGCAGCAGCAGAACAATTTGCTGAGGGCTATTGAGGCGCAACAGCATCTGTTGCAACTCACAGTCTG
GGGCATCAAGCAGCTCCAGGCAAGAATCCTGGCTGTGGAAAGATACCTAAAGGATCAACAGCTCCTGGGG
ATTTGGGGTTGCTCTGGAAAACTCATTTGCACCACTGCTGTGCCTTGGAATGCTAGTTGGAGTAATAAAT
CTCTGGAACAGATTTGGAATCACACGACCTGGATGGAGTGGGACAGAGAAATTAACAATTACACAAGCTT
AATACACTCCTTAATTGAAGAATCGCAAAACCAGCAAGAAAAGAATGAACAAGAATTATTGGAATTAGAT
AAATGGGCAAGTTTGTGGAATTGGTTTAACATAACAAATTGGCTGTGGTATATAAAATTATTCATAATGA
TAGTAGGAGGCTTGGTAGGTTTAAGAATAGTTTTTGCTGTACTTTCTATAGTGAATAGAGTTAGGCAGGG
ATATTCACCATTATCGTTTCAGACCCACCTCCCAACCCCGAGGGGACCCGACAGGCCCGAAGGAATAGAA
GAAGAAGGTGGAGAGAGAGACAGAGACAGATCCATTCGATTAGTGAACGGATCTCGACGGTATCGCCGAA
TTCACAAATGGCAGTATTCATCCACAATTTTAAAAGAAAAGGGGGGATTGGGGGGTACAGTGCAGGGGAA
AGAATAGTAGACATAATAGCAACAGACATACAAACTAAAGAATTACAAAAACAAATTACAAAAATTCAAA
ATTTTCGGGTTTATTACAGGGACAGCAGAGATCCAGTTTGGACTAGTCGTGAGGCTCCGGTGCCCGTCAG
TGGGCAGAGCGCACATCGCCCACAGTCCCCGAGAAGTTGGGGGGAGGGGTCGGCAATTGAACCGGTGCCT
AGAGAAGGTGGCGCGGGGTAAACTGGGAAAGTGATGTCGTGTACTGGCTCCGCCTTTTTCCCGAGGGTGG
GGGAGAACCGTATATAAGTGCAGTAGTCGCCGTGAACGTTCTTTTTCGCAACGGGTTTGCCGCCAGAACA
CAGGTAAGTGCCGTGTGTGGTTCCCGCGGGCCTGGCCTCTTTACGGGTTATGGCCCTTGCGTGCCTTGAA
TTACTTCCACCTGGCTGCAGTACGTGATTCTTGATCCCGAGCTTCGGGTTGGAAGTGGGTGGGAGAGTTC
GAGGCCTTGCGCTTAAGGAGCCCCTTCGCCTCGTGCTTGAGTTGAGGCCTGGCCTGGGCGCTGGGGCCGC
CGCGTGCGAATCTGGTGGCACCTTCGCGCCTGTCTCGCTGCTTTCGATAAGTCTCTAGCCATTTAAAATT
TTTGATGACCTGCTGCGACGCTTTTTTTCTGGCAAGATAGTCTTGTAAATGCGGGCCAAGATCTGCACAC
TGGTATTTCGGTTTTTGGGGCCGCGGGCGGCGACGGGGCCCGTGCGTCCCAGCGCACATGTTCGGCGAGG
CGGGGCCTGCGAGCGCGGCCACCGAGAATCGGACGGGGGTAGTCTCAAGCTGGCCGGCCTGCTCTGGTGC
CTGGCCTCGCGCCGCCGTGTATCGCCCCGCCCTGGGCGGCAAGGCTGGCCCGGTCGGCACCAGTTGCGTG
AGCGGAAAGATGGCCGCTTCCCGGCCCTGCTGCAGGGAGCTCAAAATGGAGGACGCGGCGCTCGGGAGAG
CGGGCGGGTGAGTCACCCACACAAAGGAAAAGGGCCTTTCCGTCCTCAGCCGTCGCTTCATGTGACTCCA
CGGAGTACCGGGCGCCGTCCAGGCACCTCGATTAGTTCTCGAGCTTTTGGAGTACGTCGTCTTTAGGTTG
GGGGGAGGGGTTTTATGCGATGGAGTTTCCCCACACTGAGTGGGTGGAGACTGAAGTTAGGCCAGCTTGG
CACTTGATGTAATTCTCCTTGGAATTTGCCCTTTTTGAGTTTGGATCTTGGTTCATTCTCAAGCCTCAGA
CAGTGGTTCAAAGTTTTTTTCTTCCATTTCAGGTGTCGTGAAGCGGCCCTGCAGATATCAACAAGTTTGT
ACAAAAAAGCAGGCACCATGCAGGCCATCAAGTGTGTGGTGGTGGGAGACGGAGCTGTAGGTAAAACTTG
CCTACTGATCAGTTACACAACCAATGCATTTCCTGGAGAATATATCCGTACTGTCTTTGACAATTATTCT
GCCAATGTTATGGTAGATGGAAAACCGGTGAATCTGGGCTTATGGGATACAGCTGGACAAGAAGATTATG
ACAGATTACGCCCCCTATCCTATCCGCAAACAGATGTGTTCTTAATTTGCTTTTCCCTTGTGAGTCCTGC
ATCATTTGAAAATGTCCGTGCAAAGTGGTATCCTGAGGTGCGGCACCACTGTCCCAACACTCCCATCATC
CTAGTGGGAACTAAACTTGATCTTAGGGATGATAAAGACACGATCGAGAAACTGAAGGAGAAGAAGCTGA
TTCCCATCACCTATCCGCAGGGTCTAGCCATGGCTAAGGAGATTGGTGCTGTAAAATACCTGGAGTGCTC
GGCGCTCACACAGCGAGGCCTCAAGACAGTGTTTGACGAAGCGATCCGAGCAGTCCTCTGCCCGCCTCCC
GTGAAGAAGAGGAAGAGAAAATGCCTGCTGTTGTAGAACCCAGCTTTCTTGTACAAAGTGGTGATATCCA
ATTAACCCTCACTAAAGGAAATTTGTGTTGAGATTTGTATAGCCCTATAGTGAGTCGTATTACCACCCAA
CTTTTCTATACAAAGTGGTTGATATCCAGCACAGTGGCGGCCGCTCGAGTCTAGAGGGCCCGCGGTTCGA
AGGTAAGCCTATCCCTAACCCTCTCCTCGGTCTCGATTCTACGCGTACCGGTTAGTAATGAGATCCCTCC
CCCCCCCCTAACGTTACTGGCCGAAGCCGCTTGGAATAAGGCCGGTGTGCGTTTGTCTATATGTTATTTT
CCACCATATTGCCGTCTTTTGGCAATGTGAGGGCCCGGAAACCTGGCCCTGTCTTCTTGACGAGCATTCC
TAGGGGTCTTTCCCCTCTCGCCAAAGGAATGCAAGGTCTGTTGAATGTCGTGAAGGAAGCAGTTCCTCTG
GAAGCTTCTTGAAGACAAACAACGTCTGTAGCGACCCTTTGCAGGCAGCGGAACCCCCCACCTGGCGACA
GGTGCCTCTGCGGCCAAAAGCCACGTGTATAAGATACACCTGCAAAGGCGGCACAACCCCAGTGCCACGT
TGTGAGTTGGATAGTTGTGGAAAGAGTCAAATGGCTCTCCTCAAGCGTATTCAACAAGGGGCTGAAGGAT
GCCCAGAAGGTACCCCATTGTATGGGATCTGATCTGGGGCCTCGGTGCACATGCTTTACATGTGTTTAGT
CGAGGTTAAAAAAACGTCTAGGCCCCCCGAACCACGGGGACGTGGTTTTCCTTTGAAAAACACGATGATA
ATATGGCCACACATATGACCGAGTACAAGCCCACGGTGCGCCTCGCCACCCGCGACGACGTCCCCAGGGC
CGTACGCACCCTCGCCGCCGCGTTCGCCGACTACCCCGCCACGCGCCACACCGTCGATCCGGACCGCCAC
ATCGAGCGGGTCACCGAGCTGCAAGAACTCTTCCTCACGCGCGTCGGGCTCGACATCGGCAAGGTGTGGG
TCGCGGACGACGGCGCCGCGGTGGCGGTCTGGACCACGCCGGAGAGCGTCGAAGCGGGGGCGGTGTTCGC
CGAGATCGGCCCGCGCATGGCCGAGTTGAGCGGTTCCCGGCTGGCCGCGCAGCAACAGATGGAAGGCCTC
CTGGCGCCGCACCGGCCCAAGGAGCCCGCGTGGTTCCTGGCCACCGTCGGCGTCTCGCCCGACCACCAGG
GCAAGGGTCTGGGCAGCGCCGTCGTGCTCCCCGGAGTGGAGGCGGCCGAGCGCGCCGGGGTGCCCGCCTT
CCTGGAGACCTCCGCGCCCCGCAACCTCCCCTTCTACGAGCGGCTCGGCTTCACCGTCACCGCCGACGTC
GAGGTGCCCGAAGGACCGCGCACCTGGTGCATGACCCGCAAGCCCGGTGCCTAAATCGATAGATCCTAAT
CAACCTCTGGATTACAAAATTTGTGAAAGATTGACTGGTATTCTTAACTATGTTGCTCCTTTTACGCTAT
GTGGATACGCTGCTTTAATGCCTTTGTATCATGCTATTGCTTCCCGTATGGCTTTCATTTTCTCCTCCTT
GTATAAATCCTGGTTGCTGTCTCTTTATGAGGAGTTGTGGCCCGTTGTCAGGCAACGTGGCGTGGTGTGC
ACTGTGTTTGCTGACGCAACCCCCACTGGTTGGGGCATTGCCACCACCTGTCAGCTCCTTTCCGGGACTT
TCGCTTTCCCCCTCCCTATTGCCACGGCGGAACTCATCGCCGCCTGCCTTGCCCGCTGCTGGACAGGGGC
TCGGCTGTTGGGCACTGACAATTCCGTGGTGTTGTCGGGGAAATCATCGTCCTTTCCTTGGCTGCTCGCC
TGTGTTGCCACCTGGATTCTGCGCGGGACGTCCTTCTGCTACGTCCCTTCGGCCCTCAATCCAGCGGACC
TTCCTTCCCGCGGCCTGCTGCCGGCTCTGCGGCCTCTTCCGCGTCTTCGCCTTCGCCCTCAGACGAGTCG
GATCTCCCTTTGGGCCGCCTCCCCGCCTGAGATCCTTTAAGACCAATGACTTACAAGGCAGCTGTAGATC
TTAGCCACTTTTTAAAAGAAAAGGGGGGACTGGAAGGGCTAATTCACTCCCAACGAAGACAAGATCTGCT
TTTTGCTTGTACTGGGTCTCTCTGGTTAGACCAGATCTGAGCCTGGGAGCTCTCTGGCTAACTAGGGAAC
CCACTGCTTAAGCCTCAATAAAGCTTGCCTTGAGTGCTTCAAGTAGTGTGTGCCCGTCTGTTGTGTGACT
CTGGTAACTAGAGATCCCTCAGACCCTTTTAGTCAGTGTGGAAAATCTCTAGCAGTAGTAGTTCATGTCA
TCTTATTATTCAGTATTTATAACTTGCAAAGAAATGAATATCAGAGAGTGAGAGGCCCGGGTTAATTAAG
GAAAGGGCTAGATCATTCTTGAAGACGAAAGGGCCTCGTGATACGCCTATTTTTATAGGTTAATGTCATG
ATAATAATGGTTTCTTAGACGTCAGGTGGCACTTTTCGGGGAAATGTGCGCGGAACCCCTATTTGTTTAT
TTTTCTAAATACATTCAAATATGTATCCGCTCATGAGACAATAACCCTGATAAATGCTTCAATAATATTG
AAAAAGGAAGAGTATGAGTATTCAACATTTCCGTGTCGCCCTTATTCCCTTTTTTGCGGCATTTTGCCTT
CCTGTTTTTGCTCACCCAGAAACGCTGGTGAAAGTAAAAGATGCTGAAGATCAGTTGGGTGCACGAGTGG
GTTACATCGAACTGGATCTCAACAGCGGTAAGATCCTTGAGAGTTTTCGCCCCGAAGAACGTTTTCCAAT
GATGAGCACTTTTAAAGTTCTGCTATGTGGCGCGGTATTATCCCGTGTTGACGCCGGGCAAGAGCAACTC
GGTCGCCGCATACACTATTCTCAGAATGACTTGGTTGAGTACTCACCAGTCACAGAAAAGCATCTTACGG
ATGGCATGACAGTAAGAGAATTATGCAGTGCTGCCATAACCATGAGTGATAACACTGCGGCCAACTTACT
TCTGACAACGATCGGAGGACCGAAGGAGCTAACCGCTTTTTTGCACAACATGGGGGATCATGTAACTCGC
CTTGATCGTTGGGAACCGGAGCTGAATGAAGCCATACCAAACGACGAGCGTGACACCACGATGCCTGTAG
CAATGGCAACAACGTTGCGCAAACTATTAACTGGCGAACTACTTACTCTAGCTTCCCGGCAACAATTAAT
AGACTGGATGGAGGCGGATAAAGTTGCAGGACCACTTCTGCGCTCGGCCCTTCCGGCTGGCTGGTTTATT
GCTGATAAATCTGGAGCCGGTGAGCGTGGGTCTCGCGGTATCATTGCAGCACTGGGGCCAGATGGTAAGC
CCTCCCGTATCGTAGTTATCTACACGACGGGGAGTCAGGCAACTATGGATGAACGAAATAGACAGATCGC
TGAGATAGGTGCCTCACTGATTAAGCATTGGTAACTGTCAGACCAAGTTTACTCATATATACTTTAGATT
GATTTAAAACTTCATTTTTAATTTAAAAGGATCTAGGTGAAGATCCTTTTTGATAATCTCATGACCAAAA
TCCCTTAACGTGAGTTTTCGTTCCACTGAGCGTCAGACCCCGTAGAAAAGATCAAAGGATCTTCTTGAGA
TCCTTTTTTTCTGCGCGTAATCTGCTGCTTGCAAACAAAAAAACCACCGCTACCAGCGGTGGTTTGTTTG
CCGGATCAAGAGCTACCAACTCTTTTTCCGAAGGTAACTGGCTTCAGCAGAGCGCAGATACCAAATACTG
TTCTTCTAGTGTAGCCGTAGTTAGGCCACCACTTCAAGAACTCTGTAGCACCGCCTACATACCTCGCTCT
GCTAATCCTGTTACCAGTGGCTGCTGCCAGTGGCGATAAGTCGTGTCTTACCGGGTTGGACTCAAGACGA
TAGTTACCGGATAAGGCGCAGCGGTCGGGCTGAACGGGGGGTTCGTGCACACAGCCCAGCTTGGAGCGAA
CGACCTACACCGAACTGAGATACCTACAGCGTGAGCTATGAGAAAGCGCCACGCTTCCCGAAGGGAGAAA
GGCGGACAGGTATCCGGTAAGCGGCAGGGTCGGAACAGGAGAGCGCACGAGGGAGCTTCCAGGGGGAAAC
GCCTGGTATCTTTATAGTCCTGTCGGGTTTCGCCACCTCTGACTTGAGCGTCGATTTTTGTGATGCTCGT
CAGGGGGGCGGAGCCTATGGAAAAACGCCAGCAACGCGGCCTTTTTACGGTTCCTGGCCTTTTGCTGGCC
TTTTGCTCACATGTTCTTTCCTGCGTTATCCCCTGATTCTGTGGATAACCGTATTACCGCCTTTGAGTGA
GCTGATACCGCTCGCCGCAGCCGAACGACCGAGCGCAGCGAGTCAGTGAGCGAGGAAGCGGAAGAGCGCC
CAATACGCAAACCGCCTCTCCCCGCGCGTTGGCCGATTCATTAATGCAGCAAGCTCATGGCTGACTAATT
TTTTTTATTTATGCAGAGGCCGAGGCCGCCTCGGCCTCTGAGCTATTCCAGAAGTAGTGAGGAGGCTTTT
TTGGAGGCCTAGGCTTTTGCAAAAAGCTCCCCGTGGCACGACAGGTTTCCCGACTGGAAAGCGGGCAGTG
AGCGCAACGCAATTAATGTGAGTTAGCTCACTCATTAGGCACCCCAGGCTTTACACTTTATGCTTCCGGC
TCGTATGTTGTGTGGAATTGTGAGCGGATAACAATTTCACACAGGAAACAGCTATGACATGATTACGAAT
TTCACAAATAAAGCATTTTTTTCACTGCATTCTAGTTGTGGTTTGTCCAAACTCATCAATGTATCTTATC
ATGTCTGGATCAACTGGATAACTCAAGCTAACCAAAATCATCCCAAACTTCCCACCCCATACCCTATTAC
CACTGCCAATTACCTGTGGTTTCATTTACTCTAAACCTGTGATTCCTCTGAATTATTTTCATTTTAAAGA
AATTGTATTTGTTAAATATGTACTACAAACTTAGTAGT
